>Addgene plasmid #24363 | pQUAST>stop>shibire (ts1) | depositor full sequence | sequence record 11394 | Author sequence
GGCCAGACCCACGTAGTCCAGCGGCAGATCGGCGGCGGAGAAGTTAAGCGTCTCCAGGATGACCTTGCCC
GAACTGGGGCACGTGGTGTTCGACGATGTGCAGCTAATTTCGCCCGGCTCCACGTCCGCCCATTGGTTAA
TCAGCAGACCCTCGTTGGCGTAACGGAACCATGAGAGGTACGACAACCATTTGAGGTATACTGGCACCGA
GCCCGAGTTCAAGAAGAAGGCGTTTTTCCATAGGCTCCGCCCCCCTGACGAGCATCACAAAAATCGACGC
TCAAGTCAGAGGTGGCGAAACCCGACAGGACTATAAAGATACCAGGCGTTTCCCCCTGGAAGCTCCCTCG
TGCGCTCTCCTGTTCCGACCCTGCCGCTTACCGGATACCTGTCCGCCTTTCTCCCTTCGGGAAGCGTGGC
GCTTTCTCAATGCTCACGCTGTAGGTATCTCAGTTCGGTGTAGGTCGTTCGCTCCAAGCTGGGCTGTGTG
CACGAACCCCCCGTTCAGCCCGACCGCTGCGCCTTATCCGGTAACTATCGTCTTGAGTCCAACCCGGTAA
GACACGACTTATCGCCACTGGCAGCAGCCACTGGTAACAGGATTAGCAGAGCGAGGTATGTAGGCGGTGC
TACAGAGTTCTTGAAGTGGTGGCCTAACTACGGCTACACTAGAAGGACAGTATTTGGTATCTGCGCTCTG
CTGAAGCCAGTTACCTTCGGAAAAAGAGTTGGTAGCTCTTGATCCGGCAAACAAACCACCGCTGGTAGCG
GTGGTTTTTTTGTTTGCAAGCAGCAGATTACGCGCAGAAAAAAAGGATCTCAAGAAGATCCTTTGATCTT
TTCTACGGGGTCTGACGCTCAGTGGAACGAAAACTCACGTTAAGGGATTTTGGTCATGAGATTATCAAAA
AGGATCTTCACCTAGATCCTTTTAAATTAAAAATGAAGTTTTAAATCAATCTAAAGTATATATGAGTAAA
CTTGGTCTGACAGTTACCAATGCTTAATCAGTGAGGCACCTATCTCAGCGATCTGTCTATTTCGTTCATC
CATAGTTGCCTGACTCCCCGTCGTGTAGATAACTACGATACGGGAGGGCTTACCATCTGGCCCCAGTGCT
GCAATGATACCGCGAGACCCACGCTCACCGGCTCCAGATTTATCAGCAATAAACCAGCCAGCCGGAAGGG
CCGAGCGCAGAAGTGGTCCTGCAACTTTATCCGCCTCCATCCAGTCTATTAATTGTTGCCGGGAAGCTAG
AGTAAGTAGTTCGCCAGTTAATAGTTTGCGCAACGTTGTTGCCATTGCTACAGGCATCGTGGTGTCACGC
TCGTCGTTTGGTATGGCTTCATTCAGCTCCGGTTCCCAACGATCAAGGCGAGTTACATGATCCCCCATGT
TGTGCAAAAAAGCGGTTAGCTCCTTCGGTCCTCCGATCGTTGTCAGAAGTAAGTTGGCCGCAGTGTTATC
ACTCATGGTTATGGCAGCACTGCATAATTCTCTTACTGTCATGCCATCCGTAAGATGCTTTTCTGTGACT
GGTGAGTACTCAACCAAGTCATTCTGAGAATAGTGTATGCGGCGACCGAGTTGCTCTTGCCCGGCGTCAA
CACGGGATAATACCGCGCCACATAGCAGAACTTTAAAAGTGCTCATCATTGGAAAACGTTCTTCGGGGCG
AAAACTCTCAAGGATCTTACCGCTGTTGAGATCCAGTTCGATGTAACCCACTCGTGCACCCAACTGATCT
TCAGCATCTTTTACTTTCACCAGCGTTTCTGGGTGAGCAAAAACAGGAAGGCAAAATGCCGCAAAAAAGG
GAATAAGGGCGACACGGAAATGTTGAATACTCATACTCTTCCTTTTTCAATATTATTGAAGCATTTATCA
GGGTTATTGTCTCATGAGCGGATACATATTTGAATGTATTTAGAAAAATAAACAAATAGGGGTTCCGCGC
ACATTTCCCCGAAAAGTGCCACCTGACGTCTAAGAAACCATTATTATCATGACATTAACCTATAAAAATA
GGCGTATCACGAGGCCCTTTCGTCTCGCGCGTTTCGGTGATGACGGTGAAAACCTCTGACACATGCAGCT
CCCGGAGACGGTCACAGCTTGTCTGTAAGCGGATGCCGGGAGCAGACAAGCCCGTCAGGGCGCGTCAGCG
GGTGTTGGCGGGTGTCGGGGCTGGCTTAACTATGCGGCATCAGAGCAGATTGTACTGAGAGTGCACCATA
TGCGGTGTGAAATACCGCACCGAATCGCGCGGAACTAACGACAGTCGCTCCAAGGTCGTCGAACAAAAGG
TGAATGTGTTGCGGAGAGCGGGTGGGAGACAGCGAAAGAGCAACTACGAAACGTGGTGTGGTGGAGGTGA
ATTATGAAGAGGGCGCGCGATTTGAAAAGTATGTATATAAAAAATATATCCCGGTGTTTTATGTAGCGAT
AAACGAGTTTTTGATGTAAGGTATGCAGGTGTGTAAGTCTTTTGGTTAGAAGACAAATCCAAAGTCTACT
TGTGGGGATGTTCGAAGGGGAAATACTTGTATTCTATAGGTCATATCTTGTTTTTATTGGCACAAATATA
ATTACATTAGCTTTTTGAGGGGGCAATAAACAGTAAACACGATGGTAATAATGGTAAAAAAAAAAACAAG
CAGTTATTTCGGATATATGTCGGCTACTCCTTGCGTCGGGCCCGAAGTCTTAGAGCCAGATATGCGAGCA
CCCGGAAGCTCACGATGAGAATGGCCAGACCATGATGAAATAACATAAGGTGGTCCCGTCGGCAAGAGAC
ATCCACTTAACGTATGCTTGCAATAAGTGCGAGTGAAAGGAATAGTATTCTGAGTGTCGTATTGAGTCTG
AGTGAGACAGCGATATGATTGTTGATTAACCCTTAGCATGTCCGTGGGGTTTGAATTAACTCATAATATT
AATTAGACGAAATTATTTTTAAAGTTTTATTTTTAATAATTTGCGAGTACGCAAAGCTTGGCTGCATCCA
ACGCGTTGGGAGCTCTCCGGATCCAAGCTTGGATCCGGGTAATCGCTTATCCTCGGATAAACAATTATCC
TCACGGGTAATCGCTTATCCGCTCGGGTAATCGCTTATCCTCGGGTAATCGCTTATCCTTAAGCTTGATA
TCGAATTCCTGCAGCCCGAGCGGAGACTCTAGCGAGCGCCGGAGTATAAATAGAGGCGCTTCGTCTACGG
AGCGACAATTCAATTCAAACAAGCAAAGTGAACACGTCGCTAAGCGAAAGCTAAGCAAATAAACAAGCGC
AGCTGAACAAGCTAAACAATCTGCAGTAAAGTGCAAGTTAAAGTGAATCAATTAAAAGTAACCAGCAACC
AAGTAAATCAACTGCAACTACTGAAATCTGCCAAGAAGTAATTATTGAATACAAGAAGAGAACTCTGAAT
AGGGAATTGGGAATTCGTTAACAGATCGGGGGATCAATTCGTTAACAGATCTGAGGGTACCCGGGGATCT
TGAAGTTCCTATTCCGAAGTTCCTATTCTCTAGAAAGTATAGGAACTTCAGAGCGCTTTTGAAGCTAGAG
AATTCGCGCACTAGTGCTAGAGGATCTTTGTGAAGGAACCTTACTTCTGTGGTGTGACATAATTGGACAA
ACTACCTACAGAGATTTAAAGCTCTAAGGTAAATATAAAATTTTTAAGTGTATAATGTGTTAAACTACTG
ATTCTAATTGTTTGTGTATTTTAGATTCCAACCTATGGAACTGATGAATGGGAGCAGTGGTGGAATGCCT
TTAATGAGGAAAACCTGTTTTGCTCAGAAGAAATGCCATCTAGTGATGATGAGGCTACTGCTGACTCTCA
ACATTCTACTCCTCCAAAAAAGAAGAGAAAGGTAGAAGACCCCAAGGACTTTCCTTCAGAATTGCTAAGT
TTTTTGAGTCATGCTGTGTTTAGTAATAGAACTCTTGCTTGCTTTGCTATTTACACCACAAAGGAAAAAG
CTGCACTGCTATACAAGAAAATTATGGAAAAATATTTGATGTATAGTGCCTTGACTAGAGATCATAATCA
GCCATACCACATTTGTAGAGGTTTTACTTGCTTTAAAAAACCTCCCACACCTCCCCCTGAACCTGAAACA
TAAAATGAATGCAATTGTTGTTGTTAACTTGTTTATTGCAGCTTATAATGGTTACAAATAAAGCAATAGC
ATCACAAATTTCACAAATAAAGCATTTTTTTCACTGCATTCTAGTTGTGGTTTGTCCAAACTCATCAATG
TATCTTATCATGTCTGGATCTGCGTCGCGCCACTTCAACGCTCGATGGGAGCGTCATTGGTGGGCGGGGT
AACCGTCGAAATCAGTGTTTACGCTTCCAATCGCAACAAAAAATTCACTGCAACACTGAAAAGCATACGA
AAACGATGAAGATTGTACGAGAAACCATAAAGTATTTTATCCACAAAGACACGTATAGCAGAAAAGCCAA
GTTAACTCGGCGATAAGTTGTGTACACAAGAATAAAATCGGCCAGATTCAGTGTTGTCAGAAATAAGAAA
ACCCCACTATGTTTTTCTTTGCCTTTTCTTTCTCCCAGCGATCATTCATTTCGTGGTGAAAGAACGGGGT
CATTGCACGGAGTTTCGACTGCGGGAAAGCAGAGCTGCCGTTCACTTCGTCTATAATTAGCGCTTTCTAT
TTTCCCCGATTCGGGCCGCTGCTGCGCTTTTCCGCCTGCTGTTTGTGGCAAGTGTAGCAGCAGGCTGTGC
ACGCAGTGTGGCATGCACTTGGCTTTCCACCGTTGGTATCGATTCTCTGGGACGATGAGTCATTCCTTTC
GGGGCCACAGCATAATCGTTGCCAGCTCACCGAAATGGTGACTTCATTTCTTAACTGCCGTCAAGCATGC
GATTGTACATACATACATATTTATATATGTACATATTTATGTGACTATGGTAGGTCGATATAATAGCAAT
CAACGCAAGCAAATGTGTCAGTCCTGCTTACAGGAACGATTCTATTTAGTAATTTTCGTTGTATAAAGTA
ATTATGTATGTATGTAAGCCCCATAAATCTGAAACAATTAGGCAAAACCATGCGAGGATCCGGGGGATCT
TGAAGTTCCTATTCCGAAGTTCCTATTCTCTAGAAAGTATAGGAACTTCAGAGCGCTTTTGAAGCTGGGT
ACCGCGGCCGGCCGCTCTAGAACTAGTGGATCCAAGGAGCCGCCGCCATGGATAGTTTAATTACAATTGT
TAACAAGCTGCAAGATGCGTTCACATCGCTCGGCGTCCACATGCAACTGGATCTGCCGCAGATCGCGGTG
GTCGGTGGCCAGTCAGCTGGCAAGAGTTCCGTTTTGGAGAACTTTGTGGGCAAAGATTTCTTGCCGCGCG
GCTCTGGTATCGTAACTCGGAGACCACTAATCTTGCAACTGATCAATGGAGTTACCGAATATGGCGAGTT
CCTTCACATTAAAGGCAAGAAGTTTTCCAGCTTCGATGAGATCAGAAAAGAAATCGAAGATGAAACGGAT
CGTGTGACCGGTAGTAACAAAGGCATTTCAAACATTCCAATTAATTTGCGCGTCTACTCGCCGCACGTAC
TCAATTTAACCCTGATCGATTTGCCCGGCCTAACAAAGGTGGCCATTGGCGATCAACCGGTGGATATTGA
GCAGCAAATTAAGCAGATGATATTCCAATTTATTCGCAAAGAGACTTGTTTAATTTTGGCTGTGACCCCG
GCCAATACGGATCTGGCCAATTCGGATGCCCTCAAGCTGGCCAAGGAGGTGGATCCACAGGGTGTGCGAA
CCATTGGCGTTATAACCAAGCTGGATCTGATGGACGAGGGCACCGATGCACGCGACATTCTGGAGAATAA
GCTGCTTCCGCTGCGACGTGGCTATATTGGCGTGGTGAATAGATCCCAAAAGGATATCGAGGGGCGCAAG
GATATCCACCAGGCATTGGCCGCCGAACGCAAGTTCTTCTTGAGCCATCCCTCCTATCGGCACATGGCCG
ACCGTCTCGACACCCCCTACTTGCAGCGCGTGCTCAACCAACAACTAACCAATCACATCAGGGACACGTT
ACCTGGCCTGCGGGATAAGTTGCAGAAGCAGATGCTCACTTTGGAGAAGGAGGTGGAGGAGTTTAAGCAC
TTTCAGCCAGGCGATGCTAGCATCAAAACAAAAGCTATGCTCCAAATGATTCAGCAGCTGCAATCAGACT
TTGAGCGAACTATCGAGGGCAGCGGCTCAGCTTTGGTGAACACAAACGAGCTCTCAGGTGGCGCCAAGAT
CAATCGCATTTTCCATGAACGTCTGCGCTTTGAGATCGTAAAGATGGCTTGCGATGAAAAGGAACTGCGA
CGAGAGATCTCATTTGCAATTCGAAATATCCATGGTATTCGCGTTGGCCTCTTCACACCCGACATGGCGT
TCGAGGCGATTGTCAAGCGGCAGATAGCGCTGCTCAAGGAGCCGGTTATCAAGTGTGTCGATCTAGTCGT
ACAGGAACTTTCTGTGGTCGTGCGCATGTGCACAGCTAAAATGAGTCGATACCCACGTCTGCGTGAGGAG
ACCGAACGTATTATCACAACACATGTGCGCCAACGCGAGCATAGCTGCAAGGAACAGATCCTGCTGCTTA
TTGACTTTGAGCTGGCCTATATGAACACCAATCATGAGGACTTCATTGGCTTCGCCAACGCTCAAAACAA
ATCAGAGAATGCCAACAAAACTGGCACTCGTCAACTGGGCAACCAAGTCATTCGCAAGGGTCACATGGTC
ATCCAGAACCTTGGAATCATGAAAGGTGGATCGCGTCCGTATTGGTTTGTGCTGACATCCGAGAGTATCT
CCTGGTATAAGGACGAGGATGAGAAGGAGAAGAAATTTATGCTGCCGTTGGATGGTTTAAAATTGCGTGA
TATTGAACAGGGATTTATGTCAATGTCTAGACGTGTTACATTTGCTTTATTTAGTCCCGATGGACGTAAT
GTTTATAAGGACTACAAACAACTGGAGCTCTCGTGCGAGACTGTGGAGGATGTGGAGTCCTGGAAAGCAT
CCTTCCTGCGAGCTGGTGTCTATCCCGAAAAGCAGGAGACTCAGGAAAACGGCGATGAGGAAGGACAAGA
GCAAAAATCGGCCAGCGAGGAGAGTTCCAGCGATCCACAGCTGGAGCGGCAGGTCGAGACCATTCGTAAT
CTGGTTGATTCCTACATGAAGATCGTTACGAAGACCACCCGTGACATGGTGCCCAAAGCAATTATGATGC
TGATCATCAACAATGCCAAGGACTTTATCAATGGCGAGCTGCTGGCACATCTTTACGCGTCCGGCGATCA
GGCCCAGATGATGGAGGAGTCGGCTGAATCGGCAACACGGCGAGAGGAAATGCTGCGCATGTACCGTGCT
TGCAAGGATGCATTACAGATAATAGGTGACGTATCAATGGCCACCGTGTCGTCGCCATTGCCACCGCCGG
TTAAGAACGATTGGCTGCCCAGCGGCTTGGACAACCCACGTCTTTCTCCTCCAAGTCCGGGTGGCGTTCG
AGGAAAGCCAGGACCTCCCGCACAGAGCTCCTTGGGTGGACGGAACCCACCATTGCCACCATCTACAGGT
CGCCCAGCGCCAGCGATTCCGAATCGCCCAGGAGGTGGGGCACCACCACTACCCGGCGGTCGTCCCGGAG
GATCTCTTCCCCCACCAATGCTACCATCGCGTCGTTAAATTGTTGTCAGCGTCGAGAGACATCTACATAT
GTATCTAGGGGATGAATCTGCAAAACGTAGCTTGCTGACGATTTAACCAAACCACAAACAATACCCAAAT
TCTACTTTCAACAATTGTCTAAGTTAACAAGCTTATCGATACCGTCGACCTCGAGGGTACGGCCGCGGCT
CGAGGGTACCTCTAGAGGATCTTTGTGAAGGAACCTTACTTCTGTGGTGTGACATAATTGGACAAACTAC
CTACAGAGATTTAAAGCTCTAAGGTAAATATAAAATTTTTAAGTGTATAATGTGTTAAACTACTGATTCT
AATTGTTTGTGTATTTTAGATTCCAACCTATGGAACTGATGAATGGGAGCAGTGGTGGAATGCCTTTAAT
GAGGAAAACCTGTTTTGCTCAGAAGAAATGCCATCTAGTGATGATGAGGCTACTGCTGACTCTCAACATT
CTACTCCTCCAAAAAAGAAGAGAAAGGTAGAAGACCCCAAGGACTTTCCTTCAGAATTGCTAAGTTTTTT
GAGTCATGCTGTGTTTAGTAATAGAACTCTTGCTTGCTTTGCTATTTACACCACAAAGGAAAAAGCTGCA
CTGCTATACAAGAAAATTATGGAAAAATATTTGATGTATAGTGCCTTGACTAGAGATCATAATCAGCCAT
ACCACATTTGTAGAGGTTTTACTTGCTTTAAAAAACCTCCCACACCTCCCCCTGAACCTGAAACATAAAA
TGAATGCAATTGTTGTTGTTAACTTGTTTATTGCAGCTTATAATGGTTACAAATAAAGCAATAGCATCAC
AAATTTCACAAATAAAGCATTTTTTTCACTGCATTCTAGTTGTGGTTTGTCCAAACTCATCAATGTATCT
TATCATGTCTGGATCCACTAGAAGGCCTAATTCTAGTATGTATGTAAGTTAATAAAACCCATTTTTGCGG
AAAGTAGATAAAAAAAACATTTTTTTTTTTTACTGCACTGGATATCATTGAACTTATCTGATCAGTTTTA
AATTTACTTCGATCCAAGGGTATTTGATGTACCAGGTTCTTTCGATTACCTCTCACTCAAAATGACATTC
CACTCAAAGTCAGCGCTGTTTGCCTCCTTCTCTGTCCACAGAAATATCGCCGTCTCTTTCGCCGCTGCGT
CCGCTATCTCTTTCGCCACCGTTTGTAGCGTTACGTAGCGTCAATGTCCGCCTTCAGTTGCTTTTGTCAG
CGGTTTCGTGACGAAGCTCCAAGCGGTTTACGCCATCAATTAAACACAAAGTGCTGTGCCAAAACTCCTC
TCGCTTCTTATTTTTGTTTGTTTTTTGAGTGATTGGGGTGGTGATTGGTTTTGGGTGGGTAAGCAGGGGA
AAGTGTGAAAAATCCCGGCAATGGGCCAAGAGGATCAGGAGCTATTAATTCGCGGAGGCAGCAAACACCC
ATCTGCCGAGCATCTGAACAATGTGAGTAGTACATGTGCATACATCTTAAGTTCACTTGATCTATAGGAA
CTGCGATTGCAACATCAAATTGTCTGCGGCGTGAGAACTGCGACCCACAAAAATCCCAAACCGCAATCGC
ACAAACAAATAGTGACACGAAACAGATTATTCTGGTAGCTGTGCTCGCTATATAAGACAATTTTTAAGAT
CATATCATGATCAAGACATCTAAAGGCATTCATTTTCGACTACATTCTTTTTTACAAAAAATATAACAAC
CAGATATTTTAAGCTGATCCTAGATGCACAAAAAATAAATAAAAGTATAAACCTACTTCGTAGGATACTT
CGTTTTGTTCGGGGTTAGATGAGCATAACGCTTGTAGTTGATATTTGAGATCCCCTATCATTGCAGGGTG
ACAGCGGAGCGGCTTCGCAGAGCTGCATTAACCAGGGCTTCGGGCAGGCCAAAAACTACGGCACGCTCCT
GCCACCCAGTCCGCCGGAGGACTCCGGTTCAGGGAGCGGCCAACTAGCCGAGAACCTCACCTATGCCTGG
CACAATATGGACATCTTTGGGGCGGTCAATCAGCCGGGCTCCGGATGGCGGCAGCTGGTCAACCGGACAC
GCGGACTATTCTGCAACGAGCGACACATACCGGCGCCCAGGAAACATTTGCTCAAGAACGGTGAGTTTCT
ATTCGCAGTCGGCTGATCTGTGTGAAATCTTAATAAAGGGTCCAATTACCAATTTGAAACTCAGTTTGCG
GCGTGGCCTATCCGGGCGAACTTTTGGCCGTGATGGGCAGTTCCGGTGCCGGAAAGACGACCCTGCTGAA
TGCCCTTGCCTTTCGATCGCCGCAGGGCATCCAAGTATCGCCATCCGGGATGCGACTGCTCAATGGCCAA
CCTGTGGACGCCAAGGAGATGCAGGCCAGGTGCGCCTATGTCCAGCAGGATGACCTCTTTATCGGCTCCC
TAACGGCCAGGGAACACCTGATTTTCCAGGCCATGGTGCGGATGCCACGACATCTGACCTATCGGCAGCG
AGTGGCCCGCGTGGATCAGGTGATCCAGGAGCTTTCGCTCAGCAAATGTCAGCACACGATCATCGGTGTG
CCCGGCAGGGTGAAAGGTCTGTCCGGCGGAGAAAGGAAGCGTCTGGCATTCGCCTCCGAGGCACTAACCG
ATCCGCCGCTTCTGATCTGCGATGAGCCCACCTCCGGACTGGACTCATTTACCGCCCACAGCGTCGTCCA
GGTGCTGAAGAAGCTGTCGCAGAAGGGCAAGACCGTCATCCTGACCATTCATCAGCCGTCTTCCGAGCTG
TTTGAGCTCTTTGACAAGATCCTTCTGATGGCCGAGGGCAGGGTAGCTTTCTTGGGCACTCCCAGCGAAG
CCGTCGACTTCTTTTCCTAGTGAGTTCGATGTGTTTATTAAGGGTATCTAGCATTACATTACATCTCAAC
TCCTATCCAGCGTGGGTGCCCAGTGTCCTACCAACTACAATCCGGCGGACTTTTACGTACAGGTGTTGGC
CGTTGTGCCCGGACGGGAGATCGAGTCCCGTGATCGGATCGCCAAGATATGCGACAATTTTGCTATTAGC
AAAGTAGCCCGGGATATGGAGCAGTTGTTGGCCACCAAAAATTTGGAGAAGCCACTGGAGCAGCCGGAGA
ATGGGTACACCTACAAGGCCACCTGGTTCATGCAGTTCCGGGCGGTCCTGTGGCGATCCTGGCTGTCGGT
GCTCAAGGAACCACTCCTCGTAAAAGTGCGACTTATTCAGACAACGGTGAGTGGTTCCAGTGGAAACAAA
TGATATAACGCTTACAATTCTTGGAAACAAATTCGCTAGATTTTAGTTAGAATTGCCTGATTCCACACCC
TTCTTAGTTTTTTTCAATGAGATGTATAGTTTATAGTTTTGCAGAAAATAAATAAATTTCATTTAACTCG
CGAACATGTTGAAGATATGAATATTAATGAGATGCGAGTAACATTTTAATTTGCAGATGGTTGCCATCTT
GATTGGCCTCATCTTTTTGGGCCAACAACTCACGCAAGTGGGCGTGATGAATATCAACGGAGCCATCTTC
CTCTTCCTGACCAACATGACCTTTCAAAACGTCTTTGCCACGATAAATGTAAGTCTTGTTTAGAATACAT
TTGCATATTAATAATTTACTAACTTTCTAATGAATCGATTCGATTTAGGTGTTCACCTCAGAGCTGCCAG
TTTTTATGAGGGAGGCCCGAAGTCGACTTTATCGCTGTGACACATACTTTCTGGGCAAAACGATTGCCGA
ATTACCGCTTTTTCTCACAGTGCCACTGGTCTTCACGGCGATTGCCTATCCGATGATCGGACTGCGGGCC
GGAGTGCTGCACTTCTTCAACTGCCTGGCGCTGGTCACTCTGGTGGCCAATGTGTCAACGTCCTTCGGAT
ATCTAATATCCTGCGCCAGCTCCTCGACCTCGATGGCGCTGTCTGTGGGTCCGCCGGTTATCATACCATT
CCTGCTCTTTGGCGGCTTCTTCTTGAACTCGGGCTCGGTGCCAGTATACCTCAAATGGTTGTCGTACCTC
TCATGGTTCCGTTACGCCAACGAGGGTCTGCTGATTAACCAATGGGCGGACGTGGAGCCGGGCGAAATTA
GCTGCACATCGTCGAACACCACGTGCCCCAGTTCGGGCAAGGTCATCCTGGAGACGCTTAACTTCTCCGC
CGCCGATCTGCCGCTGGACTACGTGGGTCTGGCCATTCTCATCGTGAGCTTCCGGGTGCTCGCATATCTG
GCTCTAAGACTTCGGGCCCGACGCAAGGAGTAGCCGACATATATCCGAAATAACTGCTTGTTTTTTTTTT
TACCATTATTACCATCGTGTTTACTGTTTATTGCCCCCTCAAAAAGCTAATGTAATTATATTTGTGCCAA
TAAAAACAAGATATGACCTATAGAATACAAGTATTTCCCCTTCGAACATCCCCACAAGTAGACTTTGGAT
TTGTCTTCTAACCAAAAGACTTACACACCTGCATACCTTACATCAAAAACTCGTTTATCGCTACATAAAA
CACCGGGATATATTTTTTATATACATACTTTTCAAATCGCGCGCCCTCTTCATAATTCACCTCCACCACA
CCACGTTTCGTAGTTGCTCTTTCGCTGTCTCCCACCCGCTCTCCGCAACACATTCACCTTTTGTTCGACG
ACCTTGGAGCGACTGTCGTTAGTTCCGCGCGATTCGGTTCGCTCAAATGGTTCCGAGTGGTTCATTTCGT
CTCAATAGAAATTAGTAATAAATATTTGTATGTACAATTTATTTGCTCCAATATATTTGTATATATTTCC
CTCACAGCTATATTTATTCTAATTTAATATTATGACTTTTTAAGGTAATTTTTTGTGACCTGTTCGGAGT
GATTAGCGTTACAATTTGAACTGAAAGTGACATCCAGTGTTTGTTCCTTGTGTAGATGCATCTCAAAAAA
ATGGTGGGCATAATAGTGTTGTTTATATATATCAAAAATAACAACTATAATAATAAGAATACATTTAATT
TAGAAAATGCTTGGATTTCACTGGAACTAGAATTAATTCGGCTGCTGCTCTAAACGACGCATTTCGTACT
CCAAAGTACGAATTTTTTCCCTCAAGCTCTTATTTTCATTAAACAATGAACAGGACCTAACGCACAGTCA
CGTTATTGTTTACATAAATGATTTTTTTTACTATTCAAACTTACTCTGTTTGTGTACTCCCACTGGTATA
GCCTTCTTTTATCTTTTCTGGTTCAGGCTCTATCACTTTACTAGGTACGGCATCTGCGTTGAGTCGCCTC
CTTTTAAATGTCTGACCTTTTGCAGGTGCAGCCTTCCACTGCGAATCATTAAAGTGGGTATCACAAATTT
GGGAGTTTTCACCAAGGCTGCACCCAAGGCTCTGCTCCCACAATTTTCTCTTAATAGCACACTTCGGCAC
GTGAATTAATTTTACTCCAGTCACAGCTTTGCAGCAAAATTTGCAATATTTCATTTTTTTTTATTCCACG
TAAGGGTTAATGTTTTCAAAAAAAAATTCGTCCGCACACAACCTTTCCTCTCAACAAGCAAACGTGCACT
GAATTTAAGTGTATACTTCGGTAAGCTTCGGCTATCGACGGGACCACCTTATGTTATTTCATCATG
Features (pLannotate 1.2.2; 29 found; start..end, strand, type, name):
      1..229     -  CDS            mini-white (fragment): Drosophila white gene eye color pigment; white; This is a modified version of the white gene lacking part of the first intron.
    235..823     -  rep_origin     ori: high-copy-number ColE1/pMB1/pBR322/pUC origin of replication
    994..1854    -  CDS            AmpR: β-lactamase; bla; confers resistance to ampicillin, carbenicillin, and related antibiotics
   1855..1959    -  promoter       AmpR promoter: bla
   2054..2089    +  CDS            rop (fragment): Rop protein, which maintains plasmids at low copy number; rop
   2191..2260    +  misc_feature   bom (fragment): basis of mobility region from pBR322
   2259..2761    -  gene           mini-white (fragment): white; This modified version of the white gene lacks part of the first intron.
   2761..2993    -  misc_feature   P element 3' end: P element 3' end
   3140..3168    -  misc_feature   MCS (fragment): pBluescript multiple cloning site
   3189..3427    +  promoter       hsp70 promoter: Drosophila melanogaster hsp70Bb promoter
   3502..3549    +  protein_bind   FRT: FLP-mediated recombination occurs in the 8-bp core sequence TCTAGAAA (Turan and Bode, 2011). FLP recombinase from the Saccharomyces cerevisiae 2μ plasmid
   3593..3667    +  CDS            small t antigen (fragment): SV40 (simian virus 40) small t antigen
   3669..3734    +  intron         small t intron: SV40 (simian virus 40) small t antigen intron
   3864..3884    +  CDS            SV40 NLS: nuclear localization signal of SV40 (simian virus 40) large T antigen
   3891..4025    +  CDS            LT_POVHA (fragment): Protein inferred from homology: Swiss-Prot protein existence level 3. Isoform large T antigen is a key early protein essential for both driving viral replication and inducing cellular transformation. Plays a role in viral genome replication by driving entry of quiescent cells into the cell cycle and by autoregulating the synthesis of viral early mRNA. Displays highly oncogenic activities by corrupting the host cellular checkpoint mechanisms that guard cell division and the transcription, replication, and repair of DNA. Participates in the modulation of cellular gene expression preceeding viral
   4050..4133    +  CDS            large T antigen (fragment): large T antigen from SV40 (simian virus 40)
   4156..4290    +  polyA_signal   SV40 poly(A) signal: SV40 polyadenylation signal
   5112..5159    +  protein_bind   FRT: FLP-mediated recombination occurs in the 8-bp core sequence TCTAGAAA (Turan and Bode, 2011). FLP recombinase from the Saccharomyces cerevisiae 2μ plasmid
   5189..5213    +  misc_feature   MCS (fragment): pBluescript multiple cloning site
   5228..7732    +  CDS            shi: DYN_DROME - Experimental evidence at protein level: Swiss-Prot protein existence level 1. Microtubule-associated force-producing protein which is involved in the production of microtubule bundles and which is able to bind and hydrolyze GTP. Implicated in endocytic protein sorting. From Drosophila melanogaster (Fruit fly).
   7868..7897    +  misc_feature   MCS (fragment): pBluescript multiple cloning site
   7928..8002    +  CDS            small t antigen (fragment): SV40 (simian virus 40) small t antigen
   8004..8069    +  intron         small t intron: SV40 (simian virus 40) small t antigen intron
   8199..8219    +  CDS            SV40 NLS: nuclear localization signal of SV40 (simian virus 40) large T antigen
   8226..8360    +  CDS            LT_POVHA (fragment): Protein inferred from homology: Swiss-Prot protein existence level 3. Isoform large T antigen is a key early protein essential for both driving viral replication and inducing cellular transformation. Plays a role in viral genome replication by driving entry of quiescent cells into the cell cycle and by autoregulating the synthesis of viral early mRNA. Displays highly oncogenic activities by corrupting the host cellular checkpoint mechanisms that guard cell division and the transcription, replication, and repair of DNA. Participates in the modulation of cellular gene expression preceeding viral
   8385..8468    +  CDS            large T antigen (fragment): large T antigen from SV40 (simian virus 40)
   8491..8625    +  polyA_signal   SV40 poly(A) signal: SV40 polyadenylation signal
   9121..12003   +  CDS            mini-white: Drosophila white gene eye color pigment; white; This is a modified version of the white gene lacking part of the first intron.
  12781..13366   -  misc_feature   P element 5' end: No description available
