[The description below was written by a language model from this plasmid's Addgene catalogue record and pLannotate feature annotations shown in this document.]
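Description:
pQUAST>stop>shibire (ts1) is a Drosophila P-element transformation vector from the Q binary expression system. It was built by swapping the mCD8-GFP cassette of pQUAS>stop>mCD8-GFP for a blunted shibire(ts1) fragment taken from pQUAST-shibirets1. It is maintained in E. coli through a high-copy ColE1/pUC-type origin and an ampicillin resistance gene. For fly work, P element 5′ and 3′ ends flank the payload to allow transposase-mediated germline integration, and a mini-white eye-colour marker identifies transformants. The depositor's full sequence is about 13.4 kb, somewhat larger than the sum of the listed backbone and insert sizes.

The expression unit begins with an hsp70 minimal promoter. By the QUAST naming it should be preceded by QUAS binding sites for the QF transcriptional activator, although the feature table does not annotate these. Downstream lies a "stop" cassette bounded by two FRT sites in the same orientation and containing an SV40 small t intron and polyadenylation signal, which terminates transcription before the coding region. It is followed by the roughly 2.5 kb shi open reading frame encoding Drosophila dynamin, then a second SV40 intron/poly(A) region. The SV40 T-antigen and NLS hits in the table are incidental fragments of these terminator segments rather than expressed tags.

FLP recombinase excises the stop cassette, so shibire(ts1) is produced only in cells that have both QF activity and a history of FLP expression, an intersectional arrangement. The ts1 allele is generally known as a temperature-sensitive dominant dynamin mutant that blocks synaptic vesicle recycling at restrictive temperature. This makes the construct suited to reversible silencing of genetically defined neuron subsets, although the record does not state this use explicitly.
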