Addgene plasmid #24363: pQUAST>stop>shibire (ts1)
Depositing lab: Liqun Luo. Depositing organization: Stanford University. Publication: The Q system: a repressible binary system for transgene expression, lineage tracing, and mosaic analysis. Potter CJ, Tasic B, Russler EV, Liang L, Luo L. Cell. 2010 Apr 30. 141(3):536-48. 10.1016/j.cell.2010.02.025 PubMed 20434990.
Backbone
  Vector backbone: pQUAS>stop>mCD8-GFP
  Backbone size w/o insert (bp): 9000
  Vector type: Insect Expression
Growth in bacteria
  Bacterial resistance: Ampicillin, 100 μg/mL
  Growth temperature: 37°C
  Growth strain: DH5alpha
  Copy number: High Copy
Gene/Insert
  Gene/Insert name: Shibire (ts1)
  Species: D. melanogaster (fly)
  Insert size (bp): 2500
  Entrez Gene: shi (a.k.a. Dmel_CG18102, CG18102, DNM3, DYN, Ddyn, Ddyn3, Ddyn4, Dmel\CG18102, Dyn, Dynamin, Shi, Shibire, Vps1, anon-WO0153538.12, anon-WO0153538.13, anon-WO0153538.14, dDyn, dyn, dynamin, l(1)VII, l(1)shi, shib, shibere, shu)
  Cloning method: Restriction Enzyme; 5′ cloning site NotI (unknown if destroyed); 3′ cloning site KpnI (unknown if destroyed)
  Sequencing primers: 5′ pCasper-F
Terms and licenses: Academic/Nonprofit Terms; Industry Terms: Not Available to Industry
Depositor comments: The NotI fragment containing the mCD8-GFP cassette was excised from pQUAS>stop>mCD8- GFP, the vector was blunted, and ligated to a blunted NotI/KpnI shibirets1 isolated from pQUAST-shibirets1. ts1
How to cite: pQUAST>stop>shibire (ts1) was a gift from Liqun Luo (Addgene plasmid # 24363 ; http://n2t.net/addgene:24363 ; RRID:Addgene_24363)
