>Addgene plasmid #24363 | pQUAST>stop>shibire (ts1) | addgene partial sequence | sequence record 30129 | 24363 with Pry1
GTTTTATTTTTAATAATTTGCGAGTACGCAAAGCTTGGCTGCATCCAACGCGTTGGGAGCTCTCCGGATC
CAAGCTTGGATCCGGGTAATCGCTTATCCTCGGATAAACAATTATCCTCACGGGTAATCGCTTATCCGCT
CGGGTAATCGCTTATCCTCGGGTAATCGCTTATCCTTAAGCTTGATATCGAATTCCTGCAGCCCGAGCGG
AGACTCTAGCGAGCGCCGGAGTATAAATAGAGGCGCTTCGTCTACGGAGCGACAATTCAATTCAAACAAG
CAAAGTGAACACGTCGCTAAGCGAAAGCTAAGCAAATAAACAAGCGCAGCTGAACAAGCTAAACAATCTG
CAGTAAAGTGCAAGTTAAAGTGAATCAATTAAAAGTAACCAGCAACCAAGTAAATCAACTGCAACTACTG
AAATCTGCCAAGAAGTAATTATTGAATACAAGAAGAGAACTCTGAATAGGGAATTGGGAATTCGTTAACA
GATCGGGGGATCAATTCGTTAACAGATCTGAGGGTACCCGGGGATCTTGAAGTTCCTATTCCGAAGTTCC
TATTCTCTAGAAAGTATAGGAACTTCAGAGCGCTTTTGAAGCTAGAGAATTCGCGCACTAGTGCTAGAGG
ATCTTTGTGAAGGAACCTTACTTCTGTGGTGTGACATAATTGGACAAACTACA
