>Addgene plasmid #24363 | pQUAST>stop>shibire (ts1) | addgene partial sequence | sequence record 30130 | 24363 with pCasper-F (GGGTTTTATTAACTTACAT)
ACATGATAAGATACATTGATGAGTTTGGACAAACCACAACTAGAATGCAGTGAAAAAAATGCTTTATTTG
TGAAATTTGTGATGCTATTGCTTTATTTGTAACCATTATAAGCTGCAATAAACAAGTTAACAACAACAAT
TGCATTCATTTTATGTTTCAGGTTCAGGGGGAGGTGTGGGAGGTTTTTTAAAGCAAGTAAAACCTCTACA
AATGTGGTATGGCTGATTATGATCTCTAGTCAAGGCACTATACATCAAATATTTTTCCATAATTTTCTTG
TATAGCAGTGCAGCTTTTTCCTTTGTGGTGTAAATAGCAAAGCAAGCAAGAGTTCTATTACTAAACACAG
CATGACTCAAAAAACTTAGCAATTCTGAAGGAAAGTCCTTGGGGTCTTCTACCTTTCTCTTCTTTTTTGG
AGGAGTAGAATGTTGAGAGTCAGCAGTAGCCTCATCATCACTAGATGGCATTTCTTCTGAGCAAAACAGG
TTTTCCTCATTAAAGGCATTCCACCACTGCTCCCATTCATCAGTTCCATAGGTTGGAATCTAAAATACAC
AAACAATTAGAATCAGTAGTTTAACACATTATACACTTAAAAATTTTATATTTACCTTAGAGCTTTAAAT
CTCTGTAGGTAG
